>Addgene plasmid #175969 | pBEL2417 | addgene full sequence | sequence record 345241 | Addgene NGS Result
AGGGGGAAACGCCTGGTATCTTTATAGTCCTGTCGGGTTTCGCCACCTCTGACTTGAGCGTCGATTTTTG
TGATGCTCGTCAGGGGGGCGGAGCCTATGGAAAAACGCCAGCAACGCGGCCTTTTTACGGTTCCTGGCCT
TTTGCTGGCCTTTTGCTCACATGTTCTTTCCTGCGTTATCCCCTGATTCTGTGGATAACCGTATTACCGC
CTTTGAGTGAGCTGATACCGCTCGCCGCAGCCGAACGACCGAGCGCAGCGAGTCAGTGAGCGAGGAAGCG
GAAGAGCGCCTGATGCGGTATTTTCTCCTTACGCATCTGTGCGGTATTTCACACCGCAATGGTGCACTCT
CAGTACAATCTGCTCTGATGCCGCATAGTTAAGCCAGTATACACTCCGCTATCGCTACGTGACTGGGTCA
TGGCTGCGCCCCGACACCCGCCAACACCCGCTGACGCGCCCTGACGGGCTTGTCTGCTCCCGGCATCCGC
TTACAGACAAGCTGTGACCGTCTCCGGGAGCTGCATGTGTCAGAGGTTTTCACCGTCATCACCGAAACGC
GCGAGGCAGCTGCGGTAAAGCTCATCAGCGTGGTCGTGAAGCGATTCACAGATGTCTGCCTGTTCATCCG
CGTCCAGCTCGTTGAGTTTCTCCAGAAGCGTTAATGTCTGGCTTCTGATAAAGCGGGCCATGTTAAGGGC
GGTTTTTTCCTGTTTGGTCACTGATGCCTCCGTGTAAGGGGGATTTCTGTTCATGGGGGTAATGATACCG
ATGAAACGAGAGAGGATGCTCACGATACGGGTTACTGATGATGAACATGCCCGGTTACTGGAACGTTGTG
AGGGTAAACAACTGGCGGTATGGATGCGGCGGGACCAGAGAAAAATCACTCAGGGTCAATGCCAGCGCTT
CGTTAATACAGATGTAGGTGTTCCACAGGGTAGCCAGCAGCATCCTGCGATGCAGATCCGGAACATAATG
GTGCAGGGCGCTGACTTCCGCGTTTCCAGACTTTACGAAACACGGAAACCGAAGACCATTCATGTTGTTG
CTCAGGTCGCAGACGTTTTGCAGCAGCAGTCGCTTCACGTTCGCTCGCGTATCGGTGATTCATTCTGCTA
ACCAGTAAGGCAACCCCGCCAGCCTAGCCGGGTCCTCAACGACAGGAGCACGATCATGCGCACCCGTGGC
CAGGACCCAACGCTGCCCGAGATCTCGATCCCGCGAAATTAATACGACTCACTATAGGGAGACCACAACG
GTTTCCCTCTAGAAATAATTTTGTTTAACTTTAAGAAGGAGATATACATATGGCTCTTAACACACCACAA
ATTACGCCGACAAAAAAGATAACAGTGAGGGCAATCGGCGAGGAACTGCCGCGTGGTGATTACCAACGTT
GCCCGCAATGTGACATGCTGTTTAGCCTGCCCGAGATAAATTCTCATCAAAGTGCCTATTGTCCGCGCTG
TCAGGCAAAAATTCGTGACGGGCGCGACTGGTCGCTAACGCGCCTGGCGGCAATGGCCTTCACCATGCTG
TTGCTTATGCCGTTTGCCTGGGGCGAACCGCTGTTGCATATCTGGCTGTTAGGCATTCGTATTGACGCCA
ACGTTATGCAAGGCATCTGGCAAATGACCAAACAGGGCGATGCGATAACGGGGTCGATGGTCTTTTTCTG
CGTTATTGGTGCCCCGCTCATTCTGGTGACCTCCATAGCTTATTTATGGTTTGGTAACCGACTGGGAATG
AATTTACGTCCGGTACTGCTGATGCTTGAGCGACTTAAAGAGTGGGTAATGCTCGATATCTACCTGGTCG
GCATTGGCGTTGCTTCTATAAAGGTACAGGATTATGCCCATATCCAGGCTGGTGTCGGCTTGTTCTCTTT
TGTGGCGTTGGTGATTTTAACGACGGTGACGTTGTCACATCTTAATGTCGAAGAACTGTGGGAGCGATTT
TATCCGCAGCGCCCCGCTACGCGTAGGGACGAGAAACTTCGTGTCTGTCTTGGGTGCCATTTTACCGGCT
ATCCAGATCAGCGTGGTCGCTGCCCGCGTTGCCATATCCCGCTACGCCTGCGTCGCCGTCATAGTCTGCA
AAAATGCTGGGCGGCGCTGTTAGCGTCAATCGTTTTATTGTTACCTGCCAACCTGTTGCCTATTTCTATC
ATTTATCTGAACGGAGGACGGCAGGAAGATACAATTCTTTCCGGAATTATGTCGCTGGCAAGTAGCAACA
TTGCGGTTGCAGGAATCGTGTTTATCGCCAGTATTCTGGTACCGTTTACTAAAGTGATCGTCATGTTCAC
TTTACTGTTGAGCATTCATTTTAAATGCCAGCAAGGTTTACGCACACGCATTCTGTTACTGCGGATGGTG
ACCTGGATTGGTCGCTGGTCGATGCTCGACCTGTTTGTCATATCTTTAACCATGTCGCTGATTAATCGCG
ATCAGATCCTCGCTTTTACTATGGGACCGGCTGCGTTTTATTTCGGCGCAGCGGTAATTTTGACTATTCT
TGCTGTGGAATGGCTGGACAGCCGCTTACTTTGGGATGCACATGAGTCAGGAAACGCCCGCTTCGACGAC
TGAAGCGCAGATTAAAAATAAACGCCGTATCTCACCTTTCTGGCTGCTGCCGTTCATCGCGCTAATGATT
GCCAGTTGGCTGATTTGGGACAGTTATCAGGACCGGGGTAATACCGTCACCATCGACTTTATGTCGGCGG
ATGGTATTGTTCCAGGCCGTACGCCTGTTCGTTATCAGGGCGTTGAAGTCGGAACAGTGCAGGATATCAG
CCTCAGCGACGATCTTCGTAAGATTGAAGTCAAGGTCAGCATCAAGTCCGATATGAAAGATGCGCTGCGC
GAAGAGACTCAGTTCTGGCTGGTGACGCCAAAAGCATCGTTGGCAGGTGTCTCCGGGCTGGACGCCCTCG
TCGGTGGGAACTATATCGGCATGATGCCGGGTAAAGGTAAAGAGCAGGATCACTTTGTCGCACTCGATAC
CCAACCGAAATATCGGCTGGACAATGGCGATCTGATGATCCACCTGCAAGCCCCCGATCTCGGTTCGCTG
AACAGCGGTTCATTGGTCTATTTCCGCAAGATCCCGGTGGGAAAAGTCTACGACTATGCCATCAATCCCA
ACAAGCAAGGCGTGGTGATTGATGTCCTGATCGAGCGGCGTTTTACCGATCTGGTGAAAAAAGGTAGCCG
TTTCTGGAACGTTTCCGGCGTTGATGCCAACGTCAGTATCAGTGGCGCGAAGGTGAAACTGGAAAGCCTG
GCGGCACTGGTTAACGGTGCGATTGCCTTCGATTCACCAGAAGAGTCGAAACCTGCCGAGGCGGAAGATA
CCTTTGGTCTGTATGAAGATCTGGCCCACAGCCAGCGTGGCGTAATAATAAAACTGGAACTGCCGAGTGG
GGCCGGATTAACCGCCGACTCGACGCCGTTAATGTATCAGGGGCTGGAAGTCGGACAGCTGACTAAACTG
GATTTAAATCCTGGTGGTAAAGTCACAGGGGAAATGACCGTTGATCCCAGCGTCGTTACCCTGCTTCGTG
AAAATACCCGCATCGAATTACGCAACCCGAAATTATCCCTTAGCGATGCTAATCTCAGCGCCCTGCTGAC
CGGCAAAACCTTCGAGCTGGTGCCCGGCGATGGCGAGCCACGCAAAGAGTTCGTTGTTGTGCCAGGCGAA
AAAGCACTGCTGCATGAACCTGATGTTCTGACGCTGACCCTGACCGCGCCGGAAAGTTACGGTATTGATG
CGGGTCAGCCGCTCATTCTTCACGGCGTGCAGGTAGGCCAGGTTATCGATCGTAAACTCACCAGCAAAGG
CGTCACCTTTACCGTCGCCATCGAGCCTCAGCATCGCGAACTGGTAAAAGGCGATAGCAAATTTGTCGTC
AACAGCCGTGTCGATGTGAAGGTGGGGCTGGATGGCGTTGAGTTTCTCGGTGCCAGCGCCTCAGAATGGA
TCAATGGCGGGATACGTATTCTGCCGGGCGATAAAGGTGAGATGAAAGCCAGCTATCCACTGTATGCCAA
TTTGGAAAAAGCGCTGGAGAACAGCCTTAGCGATTTACCCACCACAACCGTGAGTTTGAGTGCAGAGACG
CTGCCGGATGTGCAGGCAGGATCGGTAGTGCTGTACCGTAAATTTGAAGTTGGTGAAGTGATTACCGTGC
GTCCGCGAGCTAACGCGTTTGATATCGATCTGCATATTAAGCCGGAGTATCGCAACCTTCTGACCAGCAA
TAGCGTGTTCTGGGCAGAAGGCGGGGCGAAAGTTCAGCTGAATGGTAGTGGTCTGACCGTACAGGCATCC
CCGCTCTCCAGAGCATTAAAGGGAGCCATTAGCTTCGACAACCTCAGCGGTGCCAGCGCCAGTCAGCGTA
AAGGCGATAAGCGTATTCTGTATGCTTCCGAAACAGCGGCCCGTGCGGTTGGCGGGCAGATTACGCTTCA
CGCTTTCGATGCCGGAAAACTGGCGGTCGGGATGCCAATTCGCTATCTCGGTATTGATATCGGGCAAATC
CAGACGCTGGATCTGATTACCGCACGCAATGAAGTACAGGCAAAGGCGGTACTTTACCCGGAATATGTCC
AGACCTTTGCTCGCGGTGGTACGCGCTTCTCAGTGGTCACACCGCAAATTTCGGCAAATGGCGTTGAGCA
TCTTGATACTATCCTCCAGCCGTATATCAACGTCGAACCAGGCCGGGGCAATCCTCGCCGCGACTTTGAA
TTACAAGAGGCCACCATTACTGATTCGCGTTACCTGGATGGCTTAAGCATTATTGTTGAAGCGCCGGAAG
CCGGTTCGTTAGGCATCGGTACGCCTGTGCTGTTCCGTGGTCTGGAAGTCGGTACGGTTACAGGAATGAC
GCTGGGGACATTGTCAGATCGCGTGATGATTGCGATGCGCATCAGTAAACGCTATCAACACCTGGTGCGT
AACAATTCCGTCTTCTGGTTGGCATCGGGTTACAGTCTGGACTTTGGTCTGACGGGCGGCGTAGTGAAAA
CCGGCACCTTTAACCAGTTTATCCGTGGCGGCATCGCCTTCGCCACGCCTCCGGGTACGCCACTGGCACC
GAAAGCCCAGGAAGGCAAACACTTCCTGTTGCAGGAAAGTGAACCGAAAGAGTGGCGTGAATGGGGAACT
GCGCTTCCCAAATAATGCCCACCTCGAGCAGATCCGGCTGCTAACAAAGCCCGAAAGGAAGCTGAGTTGG
CTGCTGCCACCGCTGAGCAATAACTAGCATAACCCCTTGGGGCCTCTAAACGGGTCTTGAGGGGTTTTTT
GCTGAAAGGAGGAACTATATCCGGATAATTCTTGAAGACGAAAGGGCCTCGTGATACGCCTATTTTTATA
GGTTAATGTCATGATAATAATGGTTTCTTAGACGTCAGGTGGCACTTTTCGGGGAAATGTGCGCGGAACC
CCTATTTGTTTATTTTTCTAAATACATTCAAATATGTATCCGCTCATGAGACAATAACCCTGATAAATGC
TTCAATAATATTGAAAAAGGAAGAGTATGAGTATTCAACATTTCCGTGTCGCCCTTATTCCCTTTTTTGC
GGCATTTTGCCTTCCTGTTTTTGCTCACCCAGAAACGCTGGTGAAAGTAAAAGATGCTGAAGATCAGTTG
GGTGCACGAGTGGGTTACATCGAACTGGATCTCAACAGCGGTAAGATCCTTGAGAGTTTTCGCCCCGAAG
AACGTTTTCCAATGATGAGCACTTTTAAAGTTCTGCTATGTGGCGCGGTATTATCCCGTGTTGACGCCGG
GCAAGAGCAACTCGGTCGCCGCATACACTATTCTCAGAATGACTTGGTTGAGTACTCACCAGTCACAGAA
AAGCATCTTACGGATGGCATGACAGTAAGAGAATTATGCAGTGCTGCCATAACCATGAGTGATAACACTG
CGGCCAACTTACTTCTGACAACGATCGGAGGACCGAAGGAGCTAACCGCTTTTTTGCACAACATGGGGGA
TCATGTAACTCGCCTTGATCGTTGGGAACCGGAGCTGAATGAAGCCATACCAAACGACGAGCGTGACACC
ACGATGCCTGCAGCAATGGCAACAACGTTGCGCAAACTATTAACTGGCGAACTACTTACTCTAGCTTCCC
GGCAACAATTAATAGACTGGATGGAGGCGGATAAAGTTGCAGGACCACTTCTGCGCTCGGCCCTTCCGGC
TGGCTGGTTTATTGCTGATAAATCTGGAGCCGGTGAGCGTGGGTCTCGCGGTATCATTGCAGCACTGGGG
CCAGATGGTAAGCCCTCCCGTATCGTAGTTATCTACACGACGGGGAGTCAGGCAACTATGGATGAACGAA
ATAGACAGATCGCTGAGATAGGTGCCTCACTGATTAAGCATTGGTAACTGTCAGACCAAGTTTACTCATA
TATACTTTAGATTGATTTAAAACTTCATTTTTAATTTAAAAGGATCTAGGTGAAGATCCTTTTTGATAAT
CTCATGACCAAAATCCCTTAACGTGAGTTTTCGTTCCACTGAGCGTCAGACCCCGTAGAAAAGATCAAAG
GATCTTCTTGAGATCCTTTTTTTCTGCGCGTAATCTGCTGCTTGCAAACAAAAAAACCACCGCTACCAGC
GGTGGTTTGTTTGCCGGATCAAGAGCTACCAACTCTTTTTCCGAAGGTAACTGGCTTCAGCAGAGCGCAG
ATACCAAATACTGTCCTTCTAGTGTAGCCGTAGTTAGGCCACCACTTCAAGAACTCTGTAGCACCGCCTA
CATACCTCGCTCTGCTAATCCTGTTACCAGTGGCTGCTGCCAGTGGCGATAAGTCGTGTCTTACCGGGTT
GGACTCAAGACGATAGTTACCGGATAAGGCGCAGCGGTCGGGCTGAACGGGGGGTTCGTGCACACAGCCC
AGCTTGGAGCGAACGACCTACACCGAACTGAGATACCTACAGCGTGAGCTATGAGAAAGCGCCACGCTTC
CCGAAGGGAGAAAGGCGGACAGGTATCCGGTAAGCGGCAGGGTCGGAACAGGAGAGCGCACGAGGGAGCT
TCC
Features (pLannotate 1.2.2; 12 found; start..end, strand, type, name):
    289..428     -  misc_feature   bom: basis of mobility region from pBR322
    530..721     -  CDS            rop: Rop protein, which maintains plasmids at low copy number; rop
    738..1118    +  CDS            YPB1_ECOLX: Protein predicted: Swiss-Prot protein existence level 4. From Escherichia coli.
   1230..1248    +  promoter       T7 promoter: promoter for bacteriophage T7 RNA polymerase
   1280..1302    +  RBS            RBS: efficient ribosome binding site from bacteriophage T7 gene 10 (Olins and Rangwala, 1989)
   1310..2590    +  CDS            yebS: YEBS_ECOLI - Experimental evidence at protein level: Swiss-Prot protein existence level 1. Component of a transport pathway that contributes to membrane integrity. From Escherichia coli (strain K12).
   2562..5192    +  CDS            yebT: YEBT_ECOLI - Experimental evidence at protein level: Swiss-Prot protein existence level 1. Component of a transport pathway that contributes to membrane integrity (PubMed:27795327). May directly span the intermembrane space, facilitating the transport of substrates across the periplasm (Probable). From Escherichia coli (strain K12).
   5217..5266    +  CDS            SET1 (fragment): solubility-enhancement tag derived from T7 phage gene 10B
   5274..5321    +  terminator     T7 terminator: transcription terminator for bacteriophage T7 RNA polymerase
   5452..5556    +  promoter       AmpR promoter: bla
   5557..6417    +  CDS            AmpR: β-lactamase; bla; confers resistance to ampicillin, carbenicillin, and related antibiotics
   6588..103     +  rep_origin     ori (across the origin): high-copy-number ColE1/pMB1/pBR322/pUC origin of replication
