[The description below was written by a language model from this plasmid's Addgene catalogue record and pLannotate feature annotations shown in this document.]
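Description:
pBEL2417 is a 7,073 bp bacterial expression plasmid built on the Novagen pET17b backbone, designed for genetic complementation of the E. coli LetAB system with a mutant form of LetB. It is maintained in E. coli through a ColE1/pMB1-type origin of replication and selected with ampicillin via the β-lactamase (AmpR) gene under its native bla promoter. The feature table also detects the pBR322-derived bom (basis of mobility) region and a rop coding sequence. Rop is normally associated with reduced copy number, although the catalogue lists the plasmid as high copy.

The payload is the pair of E. coli genes letA (yebS) and letB (yebT), inserted by Gibson cloning between a T7 promoter with the phage T7 gene 10 ribosome binding site and a T7 terminator. In the annotation the two reading frames lie in the same orientation and overlap slightly, with the start of yebT falling inside the end of yebS. This is consistent with the genes being carried as a single operon-like transcription unit driven by one T7 promoter. LetB carries the A706N substitution. No affinity or epitope tags are recorded, and a short fragment annotated as a T7 gene 10B-derived solubility tag downstream of letB appears to be residual vector sequence rather than a fused tag. LetA and LetB are annotated as components of a transport pathway that contributes to membrane integrity, and LetB may span the periplasm to move substrates between the membranes. The plasmid is intended for reintroducing LetAB with the A706N variant into cells to test how this change affects function. The associated study concerns the role of Ring6 in LetB, an MCE protein.
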