Addgene plasmid #175969: pBEL2417
Purpose: Genetic complementation plasmid of LetAB with LetB(A706N)
Depositing lab: Gira Bhabha & Damian Ekiert. Depositing organization: NYU Grossman School of Medicine. Publication: Role of Ring6 in the Function of the E. coli MCE Protein LetB. Vieni C, Coudray N, Isom GL, Bhabha G, Ekiert DC. J Mol Biol. 2022 Jan 22;434(7):167463. doi: 10.1016/j.jmb.2022.167463. PubMed 35077766.
Backbone
  Vector backbone: pET17b
  Backbone manufacturer: Novagen
  Backbone size w/o insert (bp): 3174
  Total vector size (bp): 7073
  Vector type: Bacterial Expression
Growth in bacteria
  Bacterial resistance: Ampicillin, 100 μg/mL
  Growth temperature: 37°C
  Growth strain: DH5alpha
  Copy number: High Copy
Gene/Insert 1
  Gene/Insert name: LetA (alt names: yebS; b1833; ECK1832)
  Species: E. coli
  Promoter: T7
  Cloning method: Gibson Cloning
  Sequencing primers: 5′ T7; 3′ T7 Terminal
Gene/Insert 2
  Gene/Insert name: LetB (alt names: yebT; b1834; ECK1833)
  Species: E. coli
  Mutation: A706N
  Promoter: T7
  Cloning method: Gibson Cloning
  Sequencing primers: 5′ T7; 3′ T7 Terminal
Terms and licenses: Academic/Nonprofit Terms; Industry Terms: Not Available to Industry
How to cite: pBEL2417 was a gift from Gira Bhabha & Damian Ekiert (Addgene plasmid # 175969 ; http://n2t.net/addgene:175969 ; RRID:Addgene_175969)
